>Addgene plasmid #201629 | LENTICRISPR-TYMS_sgRNA2 | addgene full sequence | sequence record 396627 | Addgene NGS Result
TGATGCGGTTTTGGCAGTACATCAATGGGCGTGGATAGCGGTTTGACTCACGGGGATTTCCAAGTCTCCA
CCCCATTGACGTCAATGGGAGTTTGTTTTGGCACCAAAATCAACGGGACTTTCCAAAATGTCGTAACAAC
TCCGCCCCATTGACGCAAATGGGCGGTAGGCGTGTACGGTGGGAGGTCTATATAAGCAGCGCGTTTTGCC
TGTACTGGGTCTCTCTGGTTAGACCAGATCTGAGCCTGGGAGCTCTCTGGCTAACTAGGGAACCCACTGC
TTAAGCCTCAATAAAGCTTGCCTTGAGTGCTTCAAGTAGTGTGTGCCCGTCTGTTGTGTGACTCTGGTAA
CTAGAGATCCCTCAGACCCTTTTAGTCAGTGTGGAAAATCTCTAGCAGTGGCGCCCGAACAGGGACTTGA
AAGCGAAAGGGAAACCAGAGGAGCTCTCTCGACGCAGGACTCGGCTTGCTGAAGCGCGCACGGCAAGAGG
CGAGGGGCGGCGACTGGTGAGTACGCCAAAAATTTTGACTAGCGGAGGCTAGAAGGAGAGAGATGGGTGC
GAGAGCGTCAGTATTAAGCGGGGGAGAATTAGATCGCGATGGGAAAAAATTCGGTTAAGGCCAGGGGGAA
AGAAAAAATATAAATTAAAACATATAGTATGGGCAAGCAGGGAGCTAGAACGATTCGCAGTTAATCCTGG
CCTGTTAGAAACATCAGAAGGCTGTAGACAAATACTGGGACAGCTACAACCATCCCTTCAGACAGGATCA
GAAGAACTTAGATCATTATATAATACAGTAGCAACCCTCTATTGTGTGCATCAAAGGATAGAGATAAAAG
ACACCAAGGAAGCTTTAGACAAGATAGAGGAAGAGCAAAACAAAAGTAAGACCACCGCACAGCAAGCGGC
CGCTGATCTTCAGACCTGGAGGAGGAGATATGAGGGACAATTGGAGAAGTGAATTATATAAATATAAAGT
AGTAAAAATTGAACCATTAGGAGTAGCACCCACCAAGGCAAAGAGAAGAGTGGTGCAGAGAGAAAAAAGA
GCAGTGGGAATAGGAGCTTTGTTCCTTGGGTTCTTGGGAGCAGCAGGAAGCACTATGGGCGCAGCGTCAA
TGACGCTGACGGTACAGGCCAGACAATTATTGTCTGGTATAGTGCAGCAGCAGAACAATTTGCTGAGGGC
TATTGAGGCGCAACAGCATCTGTTGCAACTCACAGTCTGGGGCATCAAGCAGCTCCAGGCAAGAATCCTG
GCTGTGGAAAGATACCTAAAGGATCAACAGCTCCTGGGGATTTGGGGTTGCTCTGGAAAACTCATTTGCA
CCACTGCTGTGCCTTGGAATGCTAGTTGGAGTAATAAATCTCTGGAACAGATTTGGAATCACACGACCTG
GATGGAGTGGGACAGAGAAATTAACAATTACACAAGCTTAATACACTCCTTAATTGAAGAATCGCAAAAC
CAGCAAGAAAAGAATGAACAAGAATTATTGGAATTAGATAAATGGGCAAGTTTGTGGAATTGGTTTAACA
TAACAAATTGGCTGTGGTATATAAAATTATTCATAATGATAGTAGGAGGCTTGGTAGGTTTAAGAATAGT
TTTTGCTGTACTTTCTATAGTGAATAGAGTTAGGCAGGGATATTCACCATTATCGTTTCAGACCCACCTC
CCAACCCCGAGGGGACCCGACAGGCCCGAAGGAATAGAAGAAGAAGGTGGAGAGAGAGACAGAGACAGAT
CCATTCGATTAGTGAACGGATCGGCACTGCGTGCGCCAATTCTGCAGACAAATGGCAGTATTCATCCACA
ATTTTAAAAGAAAAGGGGGGATTGGGGGGTACAGTGCAGGGGAAAGAATAGTAGACATAATAGCAACAGA
CATACAAACTAAAGAATTACAAAAACAAATTACAAAAATTCAAAATTTTCGGGTTTATTACAGGGACAGC
AGAGATCCAGTTTGGTTAATTAAGGTACCGAGGGCCTATTTCCCATGATTCCTTCATATTTGCATATACG
ATACAAGGCTGTTAGAGAGATAATTAGAATTAATTTGACTGTAAACACAAAGATATTAGTACAAAATACG
TGACGTAGAAAGTAATAATTTCTTGGGTAGTTTGCAGTTTTAAAATTATGTTTTAAAATGGACTATCATA
TGCTTACCGTAACTTGAAAGTATTTCGATTTCTTGGCTTTATATATCTTGTGGAAAGGACGAAACACCGA
TGTGCGCTTGGAATCCAAGGTTTTAGAGCTAGAAATAGCAAGTTAAAATAAGGCTAGTCCGTTATCAACT
TGAAAAAGTGGCACCGAGTCGGTGCTTTTTTGAATTCGCTAGCTAGGTCTTGAAAGGAGTGGGAATTGGC
TCCGGTGCCCGTCAGTGGGCAGAGCGCACATCGCCCACAGTCCCCGAGAAGTTGGGGGGAGGGGTCGGCA
ATTGATCCGGTGCCTAGAGAAGGTGGCGCGGGGTAAACTGGGAAAGTGATGTCGTGTACTGGCTCCGCCT
TTTTCCCGAGGGTGGGGGAGAACCGTATATAAGTGCAGTAGTCGCCGTGAACGTTCTTTTTCGCAACGGG
TTTGCCGCCAGAACACAGGACCGGTTCTAGAGCGCTGCCACCATGGACAAGAAGTACAGCATCGGCCTGG
ACATCGGCACCAACTCTGTGGGCTGGGCCGTGATCACCGACGAGTACAAGGTGCCCAGCAAGAAATTCAA
GGTGCTGGGCAACACCGACCGGCACAGCATCAAGAAGAACCTGATCGGAGCCCTGCTGTTCGACAGCGGC
GAAACAGCCGAGGCCACCCGGCTGAAGAGAACCGCCAGAAGAAGATACACCAGACGGAAGAACCGGATCT
GCTATCTGCAAGAGATCTTCAGCAACGAGATGGCCAAGGTGGACGACAGCTTCTTCCACAGACTGGAAGA
GTCCTTCCTGGTGGAAGAGGATAAGAAGCACGAGCGGCACCCCATCTTCGGCAACATCGTGGACGAGGTG
GCCTACCACGAGAAGTACCCCACCATCTACCACCTGAGAAAGAAACTGGTGGACAGCACCGACAAGGCCG
ACCTGCGGCTGATCTATCTGGCCCTGGCCCACATGATCAAGTTCCGGGGCCACTTCCTGATCGAGGGCGA
CCTGAACCCCGACAACAGCGACGTGGACAAGCTGTTCATCCAGCTGGTGCAGACCTACAACCAGCTGTTC
GAGGAAAACCCCATCAACGCCAGCGGCGTGGACGCCAAGGCCATCCTGTCTGCCAGACTGAGCAAGAGCA
GACGGCTGGAAAATCTGATCGCCCAGCTGCCCGGCGAGAAGAAGAATGGCCTGTTCGGAAACCTGATTGC
CCTGAGCCTGGGCCTGACCCCCAACTTCAAGAGCAACTTCGACCTGGCCGAGGATGCCAAACTGCAGCTG
AGCAAGGACACCTACGACGACGACCTGGACAACCTGCTGGCCCAGATCGGCGACCAGTACGCCGACCTGT
TTCTGGCCGCCAAGAACCTGTCCGACGCCATCCTGCTGAGCGACATCCTGAGAGTGAACACCGAGATCAC
CAAGGCCCCCCTGAGCGCCTCTATGATCAAGAGATACGACGAGCACCACCAGGACCTGACCCTGCTGAAA
GCTCTCGTGCGGCAGCAGCTGCCTGAGAAGTACAAAGAGATTTTCTTCGACCAGAGCAAGAACGGCTACG
CCGGCTACATTGACGGCGGAGCCAGCCAGGAAGAGTTCTACAAGTTCATCAAGCCCATCCTGGAAAAGAT
GGACGGCACCGAGGAACTGCTCGTGAAGCTGAACAGAGAGGACCTGCTGCGGAAGCAGCGGACCTTCGAC
AACGGCAGCATCCCCCACCAGATCCACCTGGGAGAGCTGCACGCCATTCTGCGGCGGCAGGAAGATTTTT
ACCCATTCCTGAAGGACAACCGGGAAAAGATCGAGAAGATCCTGACCTTCCGCATCCCCTACTACGTGGG
CCCTCTGGCCAGGGGAAACAGCAGATTCGCCTGGATGACCAGAAAGAGCGAGGAAACCATCACCCCCTGG
AACTTCGAGGAAGTGGTGGACAAGGGCGCTTCCGCCCAGAGCTTCATCGAGCGGATGACCAACTTCGATA
AGAACCTGCCCAACGAGAAGGTGCTGCCCAAGCACAGCCTGCTGTACGAGTACTTCACCGTGTATAACGA
GCTGACCAAAGTGAAATACGTGACCGAGGGAATGAGAAAGCCCGCCTTCCTGAGCGGCGAGCAGAAAAAG
GCCATCGTGGACCTGCTGTTCAAGACCAACCGGAAAGTGACCGTGAAGCAGCTGAAAGAGGACTACTTCA
AGAAAATCGAGTGCTTCGACTCCGTGGAAATCTCCGGCGTGGAAGATCGGTTCAACGCCTCCCTGGGCAC
ATACCACGATCTGCTGAAAATTATCAAGGACAAGGACTTCCTGGACAATGAGGAAAACGAGGACATTCTG
GAAGATATCGTGCTGACCCTGACACTGTTTGAGGACAGAGAGATGATCGAGGAACGGCTGAAAACCTATG
CCCACCTGTTCGACGACAAAGTGATGAAGCAGCTGAAGCGGCGGAGATACACCGGCTGGGGCAGGCTGAG
CCGGAAGCTGATCAACGGCATCCGGGACAAGCAGTCCGGCAAGACAATCCTGGATTTCCTGAAGTCCGAC
GGCTTCGCCAACAGAAACTTCATGCAGCTGATCCACGACGACAGCCTGACCTTTAAAGAGGACATCCAGA
AAGCCCAGGTGTCCGGCCAGGGCGATAGCCTGCACGAGCACATTGCCAATCTGGCCGGCAGCCCCGCCAT
TAAGAAGGGCATCCTGCAGACAGTGAAGGTGGTGGACGAGCTCGTGAAAGTGATGGGCCGGCACAAGCCC
GAGAACATCGTGATCGAAATGGCCAGAGAGAACCAGACCACCCAGAAGGGACAGAAGAACAGCCGCGAGA
GAATGAAGCGGATCGAAGAGGGCATCAAAGAGCTGGGCAGCCAGATCCTGAAAGAACACCCCGTGGAAAA
CACCCAGCTGCAGAACGAGAAGCTGTACCTGTACTACCTGCAGAATGGGCGGGATATGTACGTGGACCAG
GAACTGGACATCAACCGGCTGTCCGACTACGATGTGGACCATATCGTGCCTCAGAGCTTTCTGAAGGACG
ACTCCATCGACAACAAGGTGCTGACCAGAAGCGACAAGAACCGGGGCAAGAGCGACAACGTGCCCTCCGA
AGAGGTCGTGAAGAAGATGAAGAACTACTGGCGGCAGCTGCTGAACGCCAAGCTGATTACCCAGAGAAAG
TTCGACAATCTGACCAAGGCCGAGAGAGGCGGCCTGAGCGAACTGGATAAGGCCGGCTTCATCAAGAGAC
AGCTGGTGGAAACCCGGCAGATCACAAAGCACGTGGCACAGATCCTGGACTCCCGGATGAACACTAAGTA
CGACGAGAATGACAAGCTGATCCGGGAAGTGAAAGTGATCACCCTGAAGTCCAAGCTGGTGTCCGATTTC
CGGAAGGATTTCCAGTTTTACAAAGTGCGCGAGATCAACAACTACCACCACGCCCACGACGCCTACCTGA
ACGCCGTCGTGGGAACCGCCCTGATCAAAAAGTACCCTAAGCTGGAAAGCGAGTTCGTGTACGGCGACTA
CAAGGTGTACGACGTGCGGAAGATGATCGCCAAGAGCGAGCAGGAAATCGGCAAGGCTACCGCCAAGTAC
TTCTTCTACAGCAACATCATGAACTTTTTCAAGACCGAGATTACCCTGGCCAACGGCGAGATCCGGAAGC
GGCCTCTGATCGAGACAAACGGCGAAACCGGGGAGATCGTGTGGGATAAGGGCCGGGATTTTGCCACCGT
GCGGAAAGTGCTGAGCATGCCCCAAGTGAATATCGTGAAAAAGACCGAGGTGCAGACAGGCGGCTTCAGC
AAAGAGTCTATCCTGCCCAAGAGGAACAGCGATAAGCTGATCGCCAGAAAGAAGGACTGGGACCCTAAGA
AGTACGGCGGCTTCGACAGCCCCACCGTGGCCTATTCTGTGCTGGTGGTGGCCAAAGTGGAAAAGGGCAA
GTCCAAGAAACTGAAGAGTGTGAAAGAGCTGCTGGGGATCACCATCATGGAAAGAAGCAGCTTCGAGAAG
AATCCCATCGACTTTCTGGAAGCCAAGGGCTACAAAGAAGTGAAAAAGGACCTGATCATCAAGCTGCCTA
AGTACTCCCTGTTCGAGCTGGAAAACGGCCGGAAGAGAATGCTGGCCTCTGCCGGCGAACTGCAGAAGGG
AAACGAACTGGCCCTGCCCTCCAAATATGTGAACTTCCTGTACCTGGCCAGCCACTATGAGAAGCTGAAG
GGCTCCCCCGAGGATAATGAGCAGAAACAGCTGTTTGTGGAACAGCACAAGCACTACCTGGACGAGATCA
TCGAGCAGATCAGCGAGTTCTCCAAGAGAGTGATCCTGGCCGACGCTAATCTGGACAAAGTGCTGTCCGC
CTACAACAAGCACCGGGATAAGCCCATCAGAGAGCAGGCCGAGAATATCATCCACCTGTTTACCCTGACC
AATCTGGGAGCCCCTGCCGCCTTCAAGTACTTTGACACCACCATCGACCGGAAGAGGTACACCAGCACCA
AAGAGGTGCTGGACGCCACCCTGATCCACCAGAGCATCACCGGCCTGTACGAGACACGGATCGACCTGTC
TCAGCTGGGAGGCGACAAGCGACCTGCCGCCACAAAGAAGGCTGGACAGGCTAAGAAGAAGAAAGATTAC
AAAGACGATGACGATAAGGGATCCGGCGCAACAAACTTCTCTCTGCTGAAACAAGCCGGAGATGTCGAAG
AGAATCCTGGACCGACCGAGTACAAGCCCACGGTGCGCCTCGCCACCCGCGACGACGTCCCCAGGGCCGT
ACGCACCCTCGCCGCCGCGTTCGCCGACTACCCCGCCACGCGCCACACCGTCGATCCGGACCGCCACATC
GAGCGGGTCACCGAGCTGCAAGAACTCTTCCTCACGCGCGTCGGGCTCGACATCGGCAAGGTGTGGGTCG
CGGACGACGGCGCCGCGGTGGCGGTCTGGACCACGCCGGAGAGCGTCGAAGCGGGGGCGGTGTTCGCCGA
GATCGGCCCGCGCATGGCCGAGTTGAGCGGTTCCCGGCTGGCCGCGCAGCAACAGATGGAAGGCCTCCTG
GCGCCGCACCGGCCCAAGGAGCCCGCGTGGTTCCTGGCCACCGTCGGAGTCTCGCCCGACCACCAGGGCA
AGGGTCTGGGCAGCGCCGTCGTGCTCCCCGGAGTGGAGGCGGCCGAGCGCGCCGGGGTGCCCGCCTTCCT
GGAGACCTCCGCGCCCCGCAACCTCCCCTTCTACGAGCGGCTCGGCTTCACCGTCACCGCCGACGTCGAG
GTGCCCGAAGGACCGCGCACCTGGTGCATGACCCGCAAGCCCGGTGCCTGAACGCGTTAAGTCGACAATC
AACCTCTGGATTACAAAATTTGTGAAAGATTGACTGGTATTCTTAACTATGTTGCTCCTTTTACGCTATG
TGGATACGCTGCTTTAATGCCTTTGTATCATGCTATTGCTTCCCGTATGGCTTTCATTTTCTCCTCCTTG
TATAAATCCTGGTTGCTGTCTCTTTATGAGGAGTTGTGGCCCGTTGTCAGGCAACGTGGCGTGGTGTGCA
CTGTGTTTGCTGACGCAACCCCCACTGGTTGGGGCATTGCCACCACCTGTCAGCTCCTTTCCGGGACTTT
CGCTTTCCCCCTCCCTATTGCCACGGCGGAACTCATCGCCGCCTGCCTTGCCCGCTGCTGGACAGGGGCT
CGGCTGTTGGGCACTGACAATTCCGTGGTGTTGTCGGGGAAATCATCGTCCTTTCCTTGGCTGCTCGCCT
GTGTTGCCACCTGGATTCTGCGCGGGACGTCCTTCTGCTACGTCCCTTCGGCCCTCAATCCAGCGGACCT
TCCTTCCCGCGGCCTGCTGCCGGCTCTGCGGCCTCTTCCGCGTCTTCGCCTTCGCCCTCAGACGAGTCGG
ATCTCCCTTTGGGCCGCCTCCCCGCGTCGACTTTAAGACCAATGACTTACAAGGCAGCTGTAGATCTTAG
CCACTTTTTAAAAGAAAAGGGGGGACTGGAAGGGCTAATTCACTCCCAACGAAGACAAGATCTGCTTTTT
GCTTGTACTGGGTCTCTCTGGTTAGACCAGATCTGAGCCTGGGAGCTCTCTGGCTAACTAGGGAACCCAC
TGCTTAAGCCTCAATAAAGCTTGCCTTGAGTGCTTCAAGTAGTGTGTGCCCGTCTGTTGTGTGACTCTGG
TAACTAGAGATCCCTCAGACCCTTTTAGTCAGTGTGGAAAATCTCTAGCAGGGCCCGTTTAAACCCGCTG
ATCAGCCTCGACTGTGCCTTCTAGTTGCCAGCCATCTGTTGTTTGCCCCTCCCCCGTGCCTTCCTTGACC
CTGGAAGGTGCCACTCCCACTGTCCTTTCCTAATAAAATGAGGAAATTGCATCGCATTGTCTGAGTAGGT
GTCATTCTATTCTGGGGGGTGGGGTGGGGCAGGACAGCAAGGGGGAGGATTGGGAAGACAATAGCAGGCA
TGCTGGGGATGCGGTGGGCTCTATGGCTTCTGAGGCGGAAAGAACCAGCTGGGGCTCTAGGGGGTATCCC
C
[124 nt withheld, positions 8682-8805]
C
[91 nt withheld, positions 8807-8897]
A
[49 nt withheld, positions 8899-8947]
CCTTTGACGTTGGAGTCCACGTTCTTT
[37 nt withheld, positions 8975-9011]
ACCCTATCTCGGTCTATTCTTTTGATTTATAAGGGATTTTGCCGATTTCGGCCTATTGGTTAAAAAATGA
GCTGATTTAACAAAAATTTAACGCGAATTAATTCTGTGGAATGTGTGTCAGTTAGGGTGTGGAAAGTCCC
CAGGCTCCCCAGCAGGCAGAAGTATGCAAAGCATGCATCTCAATTAGTCAGCAACCAGGTGTGGAAAGTC
CCCAGGCTCCCCAGCAGGCAGAAGTATGCAAAGCATGCATCTCAATTAGTCAGCAACCATAGTCCCGCCC
CTAACTCCGCCCATCCCGCCCCTAACTCCGCCCAGTTCCGCCCATTCTCCGCCCCATGGCTGACTAATTT
TTTTTATTTATGCAGAGGCCGAGGCCGCCTCTGCCTCTGAGCTATTCCAGAAGTAGTGAGGAGGCTTTTT
TGGAGGCCTAGGCTTTTGCAAAAAGCTCCCGGGAGCTTGTATATCCATTTTCGGATCTGATCAGCACGTG
TTGACAATTAATCATCGGCATAGTATATCGGCATAGTATAATACGACAAGGTGAGGAACTAAACCATGGC
CAAGTTGACCAGTGCCGTTCCGGTGCTCACCGCGCGCGACGTCGCCGGAGCGGTCGAGTTCTGGACCGAC
CGGCTCGGGTTCTCCCGGGACTTCGTGGAGGACGACTTCGCCGGTGTGGTCCGGGACGACGTGACCCTGT
TCATCAGCGCGGTCCAGGACCAGGTGGTGCCGGACAACACCCTGGCCTGGGTGTGGGTGCGCGGCCTGGA
CGAGCTGTACGCCGAGTGGTCGGAGGTCGTGTCCACGAACTTCCGGGACGCCTCCGGGCCGGCCATGACC
GAGATCGGCGAGCAGCCGTGGGGGCGGGAGTTCGCCCTGCGCGACCCGGCCGGCAACTGCGTGCACTTCG
TGGCCGAGGAGCAGGACTGACACGTGCTACGAGATTTCGATTCCACCGCCGCCTTCTATGAAAGGTTGGG
CTTCGGAATCGTTTTCCGGGACGCCGGCTGGATGATCCTCCAGCGCGGGGATCTCATGCTGGAGTTCTTC
GCCCACCCCAACTTGTTTATTGCAGCTTATAATGGTTACAAATAAAGCAATAGCATCACAAATTTCACAA
ATAAAGCATTTTTTTCACTGCATTCTAGTTGTGGTTTGTCCAAACTCATCAATGTATCTTATCATGTCTG
TATACCGTCGACCTCTAGCTAGAGCTTGGCGTAATCATGGTCATAGCTGTTTCCTGTGTGAAATTGTTAT
CCGCTCACAATTCCACACAACATACGAGCCGGAAGCATAAAGTGTAAAGCCTGGGGTGCCTAATGAGTGA
GCTAACTCACATTAATTGCGTTGCGCTCACTGCCCGCTTTCCAGTCGGGAAACCTGTCGTGCCAGCTGCA
TTAATGAATCGGCCAACGCGCGGGGAGAGGCGGTTTGCGTATTGGGCGCTCTTCCGCTTCCTCGCTCACT
GACTCGCTGCGCTCGGTCGTTCGGCTGCGGCGAGCGGTATCAGCTCACTCAAAGGCGGTAATACGGTTAT
CCACAGAATCAGGGGATAACGCAGGAAAGAACATGTGAGCAAAAGGCCAGCAAAAGGCCAGGAACCGTAA
AAAGGCCGCGTTGCTGGCGTTTTTCCATAGGCTCCGCCCCCCTGACGAGCATCACAAAAATCGACGCTCA
AGTCAGAGGTGGCGAAACCCGACAGGACTATAAAGATACCAGGCGTTTCCCCCTGGAAGCTCCCTCGTGC
GCTCTCCTGTTCCGACCCTGCCGCTTACCGGATACCTGTCCGCCTTTCTCCCTTCGGGAAGCGTGGCGCT
TTCTCATAGCTCACGCTGTAGGTATCTCAGTTCGGTGTAGGTCGTTCGCTCCAAGCTGGGCTGTGTGCAC
GAACCCCCCGTTCAGCCCGACCGCTGCGCCTTATCCGGTAACTATCGTCTTGAGTCCAACCCGGTAAGAC
ACGACTTATCGCCACTGGCAGCAGCCACTGGTAACAGGATTAGCAGAGCGAGGTATGTAGGCGGTGCTAC
AGAGTTCTTGAAGTGGTGGCCTAACTACGGCTACACTAGAAGAACAGTATTTGGTATCTGCGCTCTGCTG
AAGCCAGTTACCTTCGGAAAAAGAGTTGGTAGCTCTTGATCCGGCAAACAAACCACCGCTGGTAGCGGTG
GTTTTTTTGTTTGCAAGCAGCAGATTACGCGCAGAAAAAAAGGATCTCAAGAAGATCCTTTGATCTTTTC
TACGGGGTCTGACGCTCAGTGGAACGAAAACTCACGTTAAGGGATTTTGGTCATGAGATTATCAAAAAGG
ATCTTCACCTAGATCCTTTTAAATTAAAAATGAAGTTTTAAATCAATCTAAAGTATATATGAGTAAACTT
GGTCTGACAGTTACCAATGCTTAATCAGTGAGGCACCTATCTCAGCGATCTGTCTATTTCGTTCATCCAT
AGTTGCCTGACTCCCCGTCGTGTAGATAACTACGATACGGGAGGGCTTACCATCTGGCCCCAGTGCTGCA
ATGATACCGCGAGACCCACGCTCACCGGCTCCAGATTTATCAGCAATAAACCAGCCAGCCGGAAGGGCCG
AGCGCAGAAGTGGTCCTGCAACTTTATCCGCCTCCATCCAGTCTATTAATTGTTGCCGGGAAGCTAGAGT
AAGTAGTTCGCCAGTTAATAGTTTGCGCAACGTTGTTGCCATTGCTACAGGCATCGTGGTGTCACGCTCG
TCGTTTGGTATGGCTTCATTCAGCTCCGGTTCCCAACGATCAAGGCGAGTTACATGATCCCCCATGTTGT
GCAAAAAAGCGGTTAGCTCCTTCGGTCCTCCGATCGTTGTCAGAAGTAAGTTGGCCGCAGTGTTATCACT
CATGGTTATGGCAGCACTGCATAATTCTCTTACTGTCATGCCATCCGTAAGATGCTTTTCTGTGACTGGT
GAGTACTCAACCAAGTCATTCTGAGAATAGTGTATGCGGCGACCGAGTTGCTCTTGCCCGGCGTCAATAC
GGGATAATACCGCGCCACATAGCAGAACTTTAAAAGTGCTCATCATTGGAAAACGTTCTTCGGGGCGAAA
ACTCTCAAGGATCTTACCGCTGTTGAGATCCAGTTCGATGTAACCCACTCGTGCACCCAACTGATCTTCA
GCATCTTTTACTTTCACCAGCGTTTCTGGGTGAGCAAAAACAGGAAGGCAAAATGCCGCAAAAAAGGGAA
TAAGGGCGACACGGAAATGTTGAATACTCATACTCTTCCTTTTTCAATATTATTGAAGCATTTATCAGGG
TTATTGTCTCATGAGCGGATACATATTTGAATGTATTTAGAAAAATAAACAAATAGGGGTTCCGCGCACA
TTTCCCCGAAAAGTGCCACCTGACGTCGACGGATCGGGAGATCTCCCGATCCCCTATGGTGCACTCTCAG
TACAATCTGCTCTGATGCCGCATAGTTAAGCCAGTATCTGCTCCCTGCTTGTGTGTTGGAGGTCGCTGAG
TAGTGCGCGAGCAAAATTTAAGCTACAACAAGGCAAGGCTTGACCGACAATTGCATGAAGAATCTGCTTA
GGGTTAGGCGTTTTGCGCTGCTTCGCGATGTACGGGCCAGATATACGCGTTGACATTGATTATTGACTAG
TTATTAATAGTAATCAATTACGGGGTCATTAGTTCATAGCCCATATATGGAGTTCCGCGTTACATAACTT
ACGGTAAATGGCCCGCCTGGCTGACCGCCCAACGACCCCCGCCCATTGACGTCAATAATGACGTATGTTC
CCATAGTAACGCCAATAGGGACTTTCCATTGACGTCAATGGGTGGAGTATTTACGGTAAACTGCCCACTT
GGCAGTACATCAAGTGTATCATATGCCAAGTACGCCCCCTATTGACGTCAATGACGGTAAATGGCCCGCC
TGGCATTATGCCCAGTACATGACCTTATGGGACTTTCCTACTTGGCAGTACATCTACGTATTAGTCATCG
CTATTACCATGG
Features (pLannotate 1.2.2; 33 found; start..end, strand, type, name):
    217..397     +  LTR            5' LTR (truncated): truncated 5' long terminal repeat (LTR) from HIV-1
    444..569     +  misc_feature   HIV-1 Ψ: packaging signal of human immunodeficiency virus type 1
    553..916     +  CDS            HIV-1 gag (fragment): gag protein from human immunodeficiency virus 1; gag
   1062..1295    +  misc_feature   RRE: The Rev response element (RRE) of HIV-1 allows for Rev-dependent mRNA export from the nucleus to the cytoplasm.
   1672..1772    +  CDS            Rev (fragment): human immunodeficiency virus 1 (HIV-1) Rev protein; rev; enhances nuclear export of unspliced and incompletely spliced viral mRNAs
   1822..1939    +  misc_feature   cPPT/CTS: central polypurine tract and central termination sequence of HIV-1
   1990..2230    +  promoter       U6 promoter: RNA polymerase III promoter for human U6 snRNA
   2260..2335    +  misc_RNA       gRNA scaffold: guide RNA scaffold for the Streptococcus pyogenes CRISPR/Cas9 system
   2353..2371    +  CDS            small t antigen (fragment): SV40 (simian virus 40) small t antigen
   2397..2608    +  promoter       EF-1α core promoter: core promoter for human elongation factor EF-1α
   2633..6736    +  CDS            Cas9: Cas9 (Csn1) endonuclease from the Streptococcus pyogenes Type II CRISPR/Cas system generates RNA-guided double strand breaks in DNA
   6874..7471    +  CDS            PuroR (fragment): puromycin N-acetyltransferase; pac from Streptomyces; confers resistance to puromycin
   7487..8075    +  misc_feature   WPRE: woodchuck hepatitis virus posttranscriptional regulatory element
   8126..8145    +  misc_feature   cPPT/CTS (fragment): central polypurine tract and central termination sequence of HIV-1
   8147..8380    +  LTR            3' LTR (ΔU3): self-inactivating 3' long terminal repeat (LTR) from HIV-1
   8412..8636    +  polyA_signal   bGH poly(A) signal: bovine growth hormone polyadenylation signal
   8640..8661    +  promoter       SV40 promoter (fragment): SV40 enhancer and early promoter
   8682..9110    +  rep_origin     f1 ori (sequence partly withheld): f1 bacteriophage origin of replication; arrow indicates direction of (+) strand synthesis
   9124..9453    +  promoter       SV40 promoter: SV40 enhancer and early promoter
   9501..9548    +  promoter       EM7 promoter: synthetic bacterial promoter&nbsp
   9567..9941    +  CDS            BleoR: antibiotic-binding protein; Sh ble from Streptoalloteichus hindustanus; confers resistance to bleomycin, phleomycin, and Zeocin™
   9951..10076   +  CDS            ble (fragment): BLE_KLEPN - Experimental evidence at protein level: Swiss-Prot protein existence level 1. Binding protein with a strong affinity to the bleomycin family of antibiotics. Binds to CL990; an antimitotic-antibiotic compound. From Klebsiella pneumoniae.
  10071..10192   +  polyA_signal   SV40 poly(A) signal: SV40 polyadenylation signal
  10263..10285   -  protein_bind   lac operator (fragment): The lac repressor binds to the lac operator to inhibit transcription in E. coli. This inhibition can be relieved by adding lactose or isopropyl-β-D-thiogalactopyranoside (IPTG). lac repressor encoded by lacI
  10289..10319   -  promoter       lac promoter: promoter for the E. coli lac operon
  10334..10355   -  protein_bind   CAP binding site: CAP binding activates transcription in the presence of cAMP. E. coli catabolite activator protein
  10368..10460   -  CDS            lacI (fragment): lac repressor; lacI; The lac repressor binds to the lac operator to inhibit transcription in E. coli. This inhibition can be relieved by adding lactose or isopropyl-β-D-thiogalactopyranoside (IPTG).
  10643..11231   -  rep_origin     ori: high-copy-number ColE1/pMB1/pBR322/pUC origin of replication
  11402..12262   -  CDS            AmpR: β-lactamase; bla; confers resistance to ampicillin, carbenicillin, and related antibiotics
  12263..12367   -  promoter       AmpR promoter: bla
  12426..12478   -  misc_feature   bom (fragment): basis of mobility region from pBR322
  12633..13012   +  enhancer       CMV enhancer: human cytomegalovirus immediate early enhancer
  13013..199     +  promoter       CMV promoter (across the origin): human cytomegalovirus (CMV) immediate early promoter
