[The description below was written by a language model from this plasmid's Addgene catalogue record and pLannotate feature annotations shown in this document.]
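Description:
LENTICRISPR-TYMS_sgRNA2 is a third-generation-style, self-inactivating HIV-1 lentiviral CRISPR plasmid built on the lentiCRISPR v2 backbone, designed to knock out human TYMS (thymidylate synthase) by Cas9-mediated cleavage. It is an all-in-one vector of about 13 kb, with guide RNA, nuclease and selection marker all carried in a single transfer construct. In bacteria it replicates from a high-copy ColE1/pUC-type origin and is selected with ampicillin through the bla gene. An f1 origin is also present, and the record lists a recombination-deficient strain for propagation, as is common for LTR-containing plasmids.

Between the LTRs, a human U6 RNA polymerase III promoter drives a TYMS-targeting spacer, cloned via BsmBI sites, fused to the Streptococcus pyogenes gRNA scaffold. Downstream, an EF-1α core promoter drives S. pyogenes Cas9, followed in the same transcription unit by puromycin N-acetyltransferase, which allows puromycin selection of transduced mammalian cells. The feature table does not annotate the linker between the Cas9 and PuroR coding sequences. A WPRE enhances transcript stability and expression.

Viral genomic RNA is produced from a CMV enhancer/promoter fused to a truncated 5' LTR. The Ψ packaging signal, partial gag, RRE and cPPT/CTS support packaging, Rev-dependent nuclear export and nuclear import, while the ΔU3 3' LTR inactivates the integrated provirus's LTR promoter. Outside the viral cassette, the backbone carries a bGH polyadenylation signal and an SV40/EM7-driven BleoR cassette. The construct is used to produce lentivirus for stable TYMS disruption in human cells, and the associated study concerns nucleoside and ribose salvage metabolism.
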