Addgene plasmid #201629: LENTICRISPR-TYMS_sgRNA2
Purpose: CRISPR/Cas9-mediated gene knock-out
Depositing lab: Alexis Jourdain & Vamsi Mootha. Depositing organization: Broad Institute. Publication: Salvage of ribose from uridine or RNA supports glycolysis in nutrient-limited conditions. Skinner OS, Blanco-Fernandez J, Goodman RP, Kawakami A, Shen H, Kemeny LV, Joesch-Cohen L, Rees MG, Roth JA, Fisher DE, Mootha VK, Jourdain AA. Nat Metab. 2023 May;5(5):765-776. doi: 10.1038/s42255-023-00774-2. Epub 2023 May 17. PubMed 37198474.
Backbone
  Vector backbone: lentiCRISPR v2
  Backbone manufacturer: Feng Zhang, Addgene #52961
  Vector type: Lentiviral, CRISPR
  Selectable markers: Puromycin
Growth in bacteria
  Bacterial resistance: Ampicillin, 100 μg/mL
  Growth temperature: 37°C
  Growth strain: NEB Stable
  Copy number: High Copy
Gene/Insert
  Gene/Insert name: TYMS
  gRNA/shRNA sequence: ATGTGCGCTTGGAATCCAAG
  Species: H. sapiens (human)
  Entrez Gene: TYMS (a.k.a. DKCD, HST422, TMS, TS)
  Cloning method: Restriction Enzyme; 5′ cloning site BsmBI (unknown if destroyed); 3′ cloning site BsmBI (unknown if destroyed)
Terms and licenses: Academic/Nonprofit Terms; Industry Terms: Not Available to Industry
How to cite: LENTICRISPR-TYMS_sgRNA2 was a gift from Alexis Jourdain & Vamsi Mootha (Addgene plasmid # 201629 ; http://n2t.net/addgene:201629 ; RRID:Addgene_201629)
